Addgene plasmid #215804: pNIC-CTH10STII-GG
Purpose: (Empty Backbone) Cloning of target gene with C terminal TEV cleavage of His10 and Twin Strep tag
Depositing lab: ASAP Discovery & Frank von Delft. Depositing organization: University of Oxford. Publication: A selection of Golden Gate vectors to simplify recombinant protein production in Escherichia coli. Fairhead M, Koekemoer L, Williams E, von Delft F. bioRxiv 2024.02.13.579886 10.1101/2024.02.13.579886.
Backbone
  Vector backbone: pNIC28a
  Backbone manufacturer: Novagen
  Vector type: Bacterial Expression
Growth in bacteria
  Bacterial resistance: Kanamycin, 50 μg/mL
  Growth temperature: 37°C
  Growth strain: DH5alpha
  Copy number: Low Copy
Gene/Insert
  Gene/Insert name: None
Depositor comments: Please visit https://doi.org/10.1101/2024.02.13.579886 for bioRxiv preprint.
How to cite: pNIC-CTH10STII-GG was a gift from ASAP Discovery & Frank von Delft (Addgene plasmid # 215804 ; http://n2t.net/addgene:215804 ; RRID:Addgene_215804)
