[The description below was written by a language model from this plasmid's Addgene catalogue record and pLannotate feature annotations shown in this document.]
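Description:
pNIC-CTH10STII-GG is an empty bacterial expression backbone derived from the pET-style pNIC28a vector and designed for Golden Gate insertion of a target gene for recombinant protein production in Escherichia coli. It carries no insert. It is selected with kanamycin through an aph(3')-Ia KanR cassette and replicates from a ColE1/pMB1-family origin. That origin is accompanied by the pBR322 bom region and the rop gene, consistent with the low copy number recorded for the plasmid. An f1 origin is also present. The short TcR fragments and a predicted E. coli open reading frame look like leftovers of the pBR322-derived backbone rather than functional elements.

The expression cassette consists of a T7 promoter followed directly by a lac operator and the strong T7 gene 10 ribosome binding site, and it ends in a T7 terminator. A lacI gene with its own promoter supplies repressor, so transcription depends on T7 RNA polymerase in the host and is induced with IPTG. According to the catalogue entry, the cloned gene is fused at its C terminus to a TEV protease cleavage site followed by a His10 tag and a Twin-Strep tag, which allows affinity purification by either tag and later removal of both.

The automated annotation captures this region only partly. It reports a polyhistidine fragment and a short match labelled as a solubility tag just upstream of the terminator, which may be a chance hit. It does not annotate the TEV site, the Twin-Strep tag, or the Golden Gate cloning sites, and the type IIS enzyme used and any placeholder in the cloning region are not stated in the record.
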