Features (pLannotate 1.2.2; 18 found; start..end, strand, type, name):
     49..67      +  promoter       T7 promoter: promoter for bacteriophage T7 RNA polymerase
     68..92      +  protein_bind   lac operator: The lac repressor binds to the lac operator to inhibit transcription in E. coli. This inhibition can be relieved by adding lactose or isopropyl-β-D-thiogalactopyranoside (IPTG). lac repressor encoded by lacI
    107..129     +  RBS            RBS: efficient ribosome binding site from bacteriophage T7 gene 10 (Olins and Rangwala, 1989)
    362..379     +  CDS            9xHis (fragment): 9xHis affinity tag
    389..438     +  CDS            SET1 (fragment): solubility-enhancement tag derived from T7 phage gene 10B
    446..493     +  terminator     T7 terminator: transcription terminator for bacteriophage T7 RNA polymerase
    530..958     +  rep_origin     f1 ori (sequence partly withheld): f1 bacteriophage origin of replication; arrow indicates direction of (+) strand synthesis
   1011..1068    +  promoter       AmpR promoter (fragment): bla
   1077..1892    -  CDS            KanR: aminoglycoside phosphotransferase; aph(3')-Ia; confers resistance to kanamycin in bacteria or G418 (Geneticin®) in eukaryotes
   2014..2602    +  rep_origin     ori: high-copy-number ColE1/pMB1/pBR322/pUC origin of replication
   2788..2927    -  misc_feature   bom: basis of mobility region from pBR322
   3029..3220    -  CDS            rop: Rop protein, which maintains plasmids at low copy number; rop
   3237..3617    +  CDS            YPB1_ECOLX: Protein predicted: Swiss-Prot protein existence level 4. From Escherichia coli.
   3689..3980    -  CDS            TcR (fragment): tetracycline efflux protein; tet; confers resistance to tetracycline
   3995..4016    -  protein_bind   CAP binding site: CAP binding activates transcription in the presence of cAMP. E. coli catabolite activator protein
   4029..5111    -  CDS            lacI: lac repressor; lacI; The lac repressor binds to the lac operator to inhibit transcription in E. coli. This inhibition can be relieved by adding lactose or isopropyl-β-D-thiogalactopyranoside (IPTG).
   5112..5189    -  promoter       lacI promoter: lacI
   5197..27      -  CDS            TcR (fragment) (across the origin): tetracycline efflux protein; tet; confers resistance to tetracycline
>Addgene plasmid #215804 | pNIC-CTH10STII-GG | addgene full sequence | sequence record 426308 | Addgene NGS Result
GCCACGATGCGTCCGGCGTAGAGGATCGAGATCTCGATCCCGCGAAATTAATACGACTCACTATAGGGGA
ATTGTGAGCGGATAACAATTCCCCTCTAGAAATAATTTTGTTTAACCTTAAGAAGGAGATATACACATGA
GAGACCGCGGATAATTCGGGTCTCACTCGAGAACCTCTACTTCCAATCGCACCATCATCACCACCATCAT
CATCATCACGGTTCTGGTTGGAGTCACCCACAATTCGAGAAAGGTGGTGGCTCTGGTGGCGGTTCAGGCG
GCTCCGCCTGGTCCCATCCACAGTTTGAAAAGTGAGGATCCGAATTCGAGCTCCGTCGACAAGCTTGCGG
CCGCACTCGAGCACCACCACCACCACCACTGAGATCCGGCTGCTAACAAAGCCCGAAAGGAAGCTGAGTT
GGCTGCTGCCACCGCTGAGCAATAACTAGCATAACCCCTTGGGGCCTCTAAACGGGTCTTGAGGGGTTTT
TTGCTGAAAGGAGGAACTATATCCGGATTGGCGAATGGG
[124 nt withheld, positions 530-653]
C
[91 nt withheld, positions 655-745]
A
[49 nt withheld, positions 747-795]
CCTTTGACGTTGGAGTCCACGTTCTTT
[37 nt withheld, positions 823-859]
ACCCTATCTCGGTCTATTCTTTTGATTTATAAGGGATTTTGCCGATTTCGGCCTATTGGTTAAAAAATGA
GCTGATTTAACAAAAATTTAACGCGAATTTTAACAAAATATTAACGCTTACAATTTAGGTGGCACTTTTC
GGGGAAATGTGCGCGGAACCCCTATTTGTTTATTTTTCTAAATACATTCAAATATGTATCCGCTCATGAA
TTAATTCTTAGAAAAACTCATCGAGCATCAAATGAAACTGCAATTTATTCATATCAGGATTATCAATACC
ATATTTTTGAAAAAGCCGTTTCTGTAATGAAGGAGAAAACTCACCGAGGCAGTTCCATAGGATGGCAAGA
TCCTGGTATCGGTCTGCGATTCCGACTCGTCCAACATCAATACAACCTATTAATTTCCCCTCGTCAAAAA
TAAGGTTATCAAGTGAGAAATCACCATGAGTGACGACTGAATCCGGTGAGAATGGCAAAAGTTTATGCAT
TTCTTTCCAGACTTGTTCAACAGGCCAGCCATTACGCTCGTCATCAAAATCACTCGCATCAACCAAACCG
TTATTCATTCGTGATTGCGCCTGAGCGAGACGAAATACGCGATCGCTGTTAAAAGGACAATTACAAACAG
GAATCGAATGCAACCGGCGCAGGAACACTGCCAGCGCATCAACAATATTTTCACCTGAATCAGGATATTC
TTCTAATACCTGGAATGCTGTTTTCCCGGGGATCGCAGTGGTGAGTAACCATGCATCATCAGGAGTACGG
ATAAAATGCTTGATGGTCGGAAGAGGCATAAATTCCGTCAGCCAGTTTAGTCTGACCATCTCATCTGTAA
CATCATTGGCAACGCTACCTTTGCCATGTTTCAGAAACAACTCTGGCGCATCGGGCTTCCCATACAATCG
ATAGATTGTCGCACCTGATTGCCCGACATTATCGCGAGCCCATTTATACCCATATAAATCAGCATCCATG
TTGGAATTTAATCGCGGCCTAGAGCAAGACGTTTCCCGTTGAATATGGCTCATAACACCCCTTGTATTAC
TGTTTATGTAAGCAGACAGTTTTATTGTTCATGACCAAAATCCCTTAACGTGAGTTTTCGTTCCACTGAG
CGTCAGACCCCGTAGAAAAGATCAAAGGATCTTCTTGAGATCCTTTTTTTCTGCGCGTAATCTGCTGCTT
GCAAACAAAAAAACCACCGCTACCAGCGGTGGTTTGTTTGCCGGATCAAGAGCTACCAACTCTTTTTCCG
AAGGTAACTGGCTTCAGCAGAGCGCAGATACCAAATACTGTCCTTCTAGTGTAGCCGTAGTTAGGCCACC
ACTTCAAGAACTCTGTAGCACCGCCTACATACCTCGCTCTGCTAATCCTGTTACCAGTGGCTGCTGCCAG
TGGCGATAAGTCGTGTCTTACCGGGTTGGACTCAAGACGATAGTTACCGGATAAGGCGCAGCGGTCGGGC
TGAACGGGGGGTTCGTGCACACAGCCCAGCTTGGAGCGAACGACCTACACCGAACTGAGATACCTACAGC
GTGAGCTATGAGAAAGCGCCACGCTTCCCGAAGGGAGAAAGGCGGACAGGTATCCGGTAAGCGGCAGGGT
CGGAACAGGAGAGCGCACGAGGGAGCTTCCAGGGGGAAACGCCTGGTATCTTTATAGTCCTGTCGGGTTT
CGCCACCTCTGACTTGAGCGTCGATTTTTGTGATGCTCGTCAGGGGGGCGGAGCCTATGGAAAAACGCCA
GCAACGCGGCCTTTTTACGGTTCCTGGCCTTTTGCTGGCCTTTTGCTCACATGTTCTTTCCTGCGTTATC
CCCTGATTCTGTGGATAACCGTATTACCGCCTTTGAGTGAGCTGATACCGCTCGCCGCAGCCGAACGACC
GAGCGCAGCGAGTCAGTGAGCGAGGAAGCGGAAGAGCGCCTGATGCGGTATTTTCTCCTTACGCATCTGT
GCGGTATTTCACACCGCAATGGTGCACTCTCAGTACAATCTGCTCTGATGCCGCATAGTTAAGCCAGTAT
ACACTCCGCTATCGCTACGTGACTGGGTCATGGCTGCGCCCCGACACCCGCCAACACCCGCTGACGCGCC
CTGACGGGCTTGTCTGCTCCCGGCATCCGCTTACAGACAAGCTGTGACCGTCTCCGGGAGCTGCATGTGT
CAGAGGTTTTCACCGTCATCACCGAAACGCGCGAGGCAGCTGCGGTAAAGCTCATCAGCGTGGTCGTGAA
GCGATTCACAGATGTCTGCCTGTTCATCCGCGTCCAGCTCGTTGAGTTTCTCCAGAAGCGTTAATGTCTG
GCTTCTGATAAAGCGGGCCATGTTAAGGGCGGTTTTTTCCTGTTTGGTCACTGATGCCTCCGTGTAAGGG
GGATTTCTGTTCATGGGGGTAATGATACCGATGAAACGAGAGAGGATGCTCACGATACGGGTTACTGATG
ATGAACATGCCCGGTTACTGGAACGTTGTGAGGGTAAACAACTGGCGGTATGGATGCGGCGGGACCAGAG
AAAAATCACTCAGGGTCAATGCCAGCGCTTCGTTAATACAGATGTAGGTGTTCCACAGGGTAGCCAGCAG
CATCCTGCGATGCAGATCCGGAACATAATGGTGCAGGGCGCTGACTTCCGCGTTTCCAGACTTTACGAAA
CACGGAAACCGAAGACCATTCATGTTGTTGCTCAGGTCGCAGACGTTTTGCAGCAGCAGTCGCTTCACGT
TCGCTCGCGTATCGGTGATTCATTCTGCTAACCAGTAAGGCAACCCCGCCAGCCTAGCCGGGTCCTCAAC
GACAGGAGCACGATCATGCGCACCCGTGGGGCCGCCATGCCGGCGATAATGGCCTGCTTCTCGCCGAAAC
GTTTGGTGGCGGGACCAGTGACGAAGGCTTGAGCGAGGGCGTGCAAGATTCCGAATACCGCAAGCGACAG
GCCGATCATCGTCGCGCTCCAGCGAAAGCGGTCCTCGCCGAAAATGACCCAGAGCGCTGCCGGCACCTGT
CCTACGAGTTGCATGATAAAGAAGACAGTCATAAGTGCGGCGACGATAGTCATGCCCCGCGCCCACCGGA
AGGAGCTGACTGGGTTGAAGGCTCTCAAGGGCATCGGTCGAGATCCCGGTGCCTAATGAGTGAGCTAACT
TACATTAATTGCGTTGCGCTCACTGCCCGCTTTCCAGTCGGGAAACCTGTCGTGCCAGCTGCATTAATGA
ATCGGCCAACGCGCGGGGAGAGGCGGTTTGCGTATTGGGCGCCAGGGTGGTTTTTCTTTTCACCAGTGAG
ACGGGCAACAGCTGATTGCCCTTCACCGCCTGGCCCTGAGAGAGTTGCAGCAAGCGGTCCACGCTGGTTT
GCCCCAGCAGGCGAAAATCCTGTTTGATGGTGGTTAACGGCGGGATATAACATGAGCTGTCTTCGGTATC
GTCGTATCCCACTACCGAGATATCCGCACCAACGCGCAGCCCGGACTCGGTAATGGCGCGCATTGCGCCC
AGCGCCATCTGATCGTTGGCAACCAGCATCGCAGTGGGAACGATGCCCTCATTCAGCATTTGCATGGTTT
GTTGAAAACCGGACATGGCACTCCAGTCGCCTTCCCGTTCCGCTATCGGCTGAATTTGATTGCGAGTGAG
ATATTTATGCCAGCCAGCCAGACGCAGACGCGCCGAGACAGAACTTAATGGGCCCGCTAACAGCGCGATT
TGCTGGTGACCCAATGCGACCAGATGCTCCACGCCCAGTCGCGTACCGTCTTCATGGGAGAAAATAATAC
TGTTGATGGGTGTCTGGTCAGAGACATCAAGAAATAACGCCGGAACATTAGTGCAGGCAGCTTCCACAGC
AATGGCATCCTGGTCATCCAGCGGATAGTTAATGATCAGCCCACTGACGCGTTGCGCGAGAAGATTGTGC
ACCGCCGCTTTACAGGCTTCGACGCCGCTTCGTTCTACCATCGACACCACCACGCTGGCACCCAGTTGAT
CGGCGCGAGATTTAATCGCCGCGACAATTTGCGACGGCGCGTGCAGGGCCAGACTGGAGGTGGCAACGCC
AATCAGCAACGACTGTTTGCCCGCCAGTTGTTGTGCCACGCGGTTGGGAATGTAATTCAGCTCCGCCATC
GCCGCTTCCACTTTTTCCCGCGTTTTCGCAGAAACGTGGCTGGCCTGGTTCACCACGCGGGAAACGGTCT
GATAAGAGACACCGGCATACTCTGCGACATCGTATAACGTTACTGGTTTCACATTCACCACCCTGAATTG
ACTCTCTTCCGGGCGCTATCATGCCATACCGCGAAAGGTTTTGCGCCATTCGATGGTGTCCGGGATCTCG
ACGCTCTCCCTTATGCGACTCCTGCATTAGGAAGCAGCCCAGTAGTAGGTTGAGGCCGTTGAGCACCGCC
GCCGCAAGGAATGGTGCATGCAAGGAGATGGCGCCCAACAGTCCCCCGGCCACGGGGCCTGCCACCATAC
CCACGCCGAAACAAGCGCTCATGAGCCCGAAGTGGCGAGCCCGATCTTCCCCATCGGTGATGTCGGCGAT
ATAGGCGCCAGCAACCGCACCTGTGGCGCCGGTGATGCCG
